>Addgene plasmid #77866 | CCL2 gRNA (BRDN0001145563) | addgene full sequence | sequence record 188550 | Addgene Assembled Sequence
CCCGGGTGCAAAGATGGATAAAGTTTTAAACAGAGAGGAATCTTTGCAGCTAATGGACCTTCTAGGTCTT
GAAAGGAGTGGGAATTGGCTCCGGTGCCCGTCAGTGGGCAGAGCGCACATCGCCCACAGTCCCCGAGAAG
TTGGGGGGAGGGGTCGGCAATTGATCCGGTGCCTAGAGAAGGTGGCGCGGGGTAAACTGGGAAAGTGATG
TCGTGTACTGGCTCCGCCTTTTTCCCGAGGGTGGGGGAGAACCGTATATAAGTGCAGTAGTCGCCGTGAA
CGTTCTTTTTCGCAACGGGTTTGCCGCCAGAACACAGGTAAGTGCCGTGTGTGGTTCCCGCGGGCCTGGC
CTCTTTACGGGTTATGGCCCTTGCGTGCCTTGAATTACTTCCACCTGGCTGCAGTACGTGATTCTTGATC
CCGAGCTTCGGGTTGGAAGTGGGTGGGAGAGTTCGAGGCCTTGCGCTTAAGGAGCCCCTTCGCCTCGTGC
TTGAGTTGAGGCCTGGCCTGGGCGCTGGGGCCGCCGCGTGCGAATCTGGTGGCACCTTCGCGCCTGTCTC
GCTGCTTTCGATAAGTCTCTAGCCATTTAAAATTTTTGATGACCTGCTGCGACGCTTTTTTTCTGGCAAG
ATAGTCTTGTAAATGCGGGCCAAGATCTGCACACTGGTATTTCGGTTTTTGGGGCCGCGGGCGGCGACGG
GGCCCGTGCGTCCCAGCGCACATGTTCGGCGAGGCGGGGCCTGCGAGCGCGGCCACCGAGAATCGGACGG
GGGTAGTCTCAAGCTGGCCGGCCTGCTCTGGTGCCTGGCCTCGCGCCGCCGTGTATCGCCCCGCCCTGGG
CGGCAAGGCTGGCCCGGTCGGCACCAGTTGCGTGAGCGGAAAGATGGCCGCTTCCCGGCCCTGCTGCAGG
GAGCTCAAAATGGAGGACGCGGCGCTCGGGAGAGCGGGCGGGTGAGTCACCCACACAAAGGAAAAGGGCC
TTTCCGTCCTCAGCCGTCGCTTCATGTGACTCCACGGAGTACCGGGCGCCGTCCAGGCACCTCGATTAGT
TCTCGAGCTTTTGGAGTACGTCGTCTTTAGGTTGGGGGGAGGGGTTTTATGCGATGGAGTTTCCCCACAC
TGAGTGGGTGGAGACTGAAGTTAGGCCAGCTTGGCACTTGATGTAATTCTCCTTGGAATTTGCCCTTTTT
GAGTTTGGATCTTGGTTCATTCTCAAGCCTCAGACAGTGGTTCAAAGTTTTTTTCTTCCATTTCAGGTGT
CGTGACGTACGGCCACCATGACCGAGTACAAGCCCACGGTGCGCCTCGCCACCCGCGACGACGTCCCCAG
GGCCGTACGCACCCTCGCCGCCGCGTTCGCCGACTACCCCGCCACGCGCCACACCGTCGATCCGGACCGC
CACATCGAGCGGGTCACCGAGCTGCAAGAACTCTTCCTCACGCGCGTCGGGCTCGACATCGGCAAGGTGT
GGGTCGCGGACGACGGCGCCGCCGTGGCGGTCTGGACCACGCCGGAGAGCGTCGAAGCGGGGGCGGTGTT
CGCCGAGATCGGCCCGCGCATGGCCGAGTTGAGCGGTTCCCGGCTGGCCGCGCAGCAACAGATGGAAGGC
CTCCTGGCGCCGCACCGGCCCAAGGAGCCCGCGTGGTTCCTGGCCACCGTCGGAGTCTCGCCCGACCACC
AGGGCAAGGGTCTGGGCAGCGCCGTCGTGCTCCCCGGAGTGGAGGCGGCCGAGCGCGCCGGGGTGCCCGC
CTTCCTGGAGACCTCCGCGCCCCGCAACCTCCCCTTCTACGAGCGGCTCGGCTTCACCGTCACCGCCGAC
GTCGAGGTGCCCGAAGGACCGCGCACCTGGTGCATGACCCGCAAGCCCGGTGCCTGAACGCGTTAAGTCG
ACAATCAACCTCTGGATTACAAAATTTGTGAAAGATTGACTGGTATTCTTAACTATGTTGCTCCTTTTAC
GCTATGTGGATACGCTGCTTTAATGCCTTTGTATCATGCTATTGCTTCCCGTATGGCTTTCATTTTCTCC
TCCTTGTATAAATCCTGGTTGCTGTCTCTTTATGAGGAGTTGTGGCCCGTTGTCAGGCAACGTGGCGTGG
TGTGCACTGTGTTTGCTGACGCAACCCCCACTGGTTGGGGCATTGCCACCACCTGTCAGCTCCTTTCCGG
GACTTTCGCTTTCCCCCTCCCTATTGCCACGGCGGAACTCATCGCCGCCTGCCTTGCCCGCTGCTGGACA
GGGGCTCGGCTGTTGGGCACTGACAATTCCGTGGTGTTGTCGGGGAAATCATCGTCCTTTCCTTGGCTGC
TCGCCTGTGTTGCCACCTGGATTCTGCGCGGGACGTCCTTCTGCTACGTCCCTTCGGCCCTCAATCCAGC
GGACCTTCCTTCCCGCGGCCTGCTGCCGGCTCTGCGGCCTCTTCCGCGTCTTCGCCTTCGCCCTCAGACG
AGTCGGATCTCCCTTTGGGCCGCCTCCCCGCGTCGACTTTAAGACCAATGACTTACAAGGCAGCTGTAGA
TCTTAGCCACTTTTTAAAAGAAAAGGGGGGACTGGAAGGGCTAATTCACTCCCAACGAAGACAAGATCTG
CTTTTTGCTTGTACTGGGTCTCTCTGGTTAGACCAGATCTGAGCCTGGGAGCTCTCTGGCTAACTAGGGA
ACCCACTGCTTAAGCCTCAATAAAGCTTGCCTTGAGTGCTTCAAGTAGTGTGTGCCCGTCTGTTGTGTGA
CTCTGGTAACTAGAGATCCCTCAGACCCTTTTAGTCAGTGTGGAAAATCTCTAGCAGTACGTATAGTAGT
TCATGTCATCTTATTATTCAGTATTTATAACTTGCAAAGAAATGAATATCAGAGAGTGAGAGGAACTTGT
TTATTGCAGCTTATAATGGTTACAAATAAAGCAATAGCATCACAAATTTCACAAATAAAGCATTTTTTTC
ACTGCATTCTAGTTGTGGTTTGTCCAAACTCATCAATGTATCTTATCATGTCTGGCTCTAGCTATCCCGC
CCCTAACTCCGCCCATCCCGCCCCTAACTCCGCCCAGTTCCGCCCATTCTCCGCCCCATGGCTGACTAAT
TTTTTTTATTTATGCAGAGGCCGAGGCCGCCTCGGCCTCTGAGCTATTCCAGAAGTAGTGAGGAGGCTTT
TTTGGAGGCCTAGGGACGTACCCAATTCGCCCTATAGTGAGTCGTATTACGCGCGCTCACTGGCCGTCGT
TTTACAACGTCGTGACTGGGAAAACCCTGGCGTTACCCAACTTAATCGCCTTGCAGCACATCCCCCTTTC
GCCAGCTGGCGTAATAGCGAAGAGGCCCGCACCGATCGCCCTTCCCAACAGTTGCGCAGCCTGAATGGCG
AATGGG
[124 nt withheld, positions 3367-3490]
C
[91 nt withheld, positions 3492-3582]
A
[49 nt withheld, positions 3584-3632]
CCTTTGACGTTGGAGTCCACGTTCTTT
[37 nt withheld, positions 3660-3696]
ACCCTATCTCGGTCTATTCTTTTGATTTATAAGGGATTTTGCCGATTTCGGCCTATTGGTTAAAAAATGA
GCTGATTTAACAAAAATTTAACGCGAATTTTAACAAAATATTAACGCTTACAATTTAGGTGGCACTTTTC
GGGGAAATGTGCGCGGAACCCCTATTTGTTTATTTTTCTAAATACATTCAAATATGTATCCGCTCATGAG
ACAATAACCCTGATAAATGCTTCAATAATATTGAAAAAGGAAGAGTATGAGTATTCAACATTTCCGTGTC
GCCCTTATTCCCTTTTTTGCGGCATTTTGCCTTCCTGTTTTTGCTCACCCAGAAACGCTGGTGAAAGTAA
AAGATGCTGAAGATCAGTTGGGTGCACGAGTGGGTTACATCGAACTGGATCTCAACAGCGGTAAGATCCT
TGAGAGTTTTCGCCCCGAAGAACGTTTTCCAATGATGAGCACTTTTAAAGTTCTGCTATGTGGCGCGGTA
TTATCCCGTATTGACGCCGGGCAAGAGCAACTCGGTCGCCGCATACACTATTCTCAGAATGACTTGGTTG
AGTACTCACCAGTCACAGAAAAGCATCTTACGGATGGCATGACAGTAAGAGAATTATGCAGTGCTGCCAT
AACCATGAGTGATAACACTGCGGCCAACTTACTTCTGACAACGATCGGAGGACCGAAGGAGCTAACCGCT
TTTTTGCACAACATGGGGGATCATGTAACTCGCCTTGATCGTTGGGAACCGGAGCTGAATGAAGCCATAC
CAAACGACGAGCGTGACACCACGATGCCTGTAGCAATGGCAACAACGTTGCGCAAACTATTAACTGGCGA
ACTACTTACTCTAGCTTCCCGGCAACAATTAATAGACTGGATGGAGGCGGATAAAGTTGCAGGACCACTT
CTGCGCTCGGCCCTTCCGGCTGGCTGGTTTATTGCTGATAAATCTGGAGCCGGTGAGCGTGGGTCTCGCG
GTATCATTGCAGCACTGGGGCCAGATGGTAAGCCCTCCCGTATCGTAGTTATCTACACGACGGGGAGTCA
GGCAACTATGGATGAACGAAATAGACAGATCGCTGAGATAGGTGCCTCACTGATTAAGCATTGGTAACTG
TCAGACCAAGTTTACTCATATATACTTTAGATTGATTTAAAACTTCATTTTTAATTTAAAAGGATCTAGG
TGAAGATCCTTTTTGATAATCTCATGACCAAAATCCCTTAACGTGAGTTTTCGTTCCACTGAGCGTCAGA
CCCCGTAGAAAAGATCAAAGGATCTTCTTGAGATCCTTTTTTTCTGCGCGTAATCTGCTGCTTGCAAACA
AAAAAACCACCGCTACCAGCGGTGGTTTGTTTGCCGGATCAAGAGCTACCAACTCTTTTTCCGAAGGTAA
CTGGCTTCAGCAGAGCGCAGATACCAAATACTGTTCTTCTAGTGTAGCCGTAGTTAGGCCACCACTTCAA
GAACTCTGTAGCACCGCCTACATACCTCGCTCTGCTAATCCTGTTACCAGTGGCTGCTGCCAGTGGCGAT
AAGTCGTGTCTTACCGGGTTGGACTCAAGACGATAGTTACCGGATAAGGCGCAGCGGTCGGGCTGAACGG
GGGGTTCGTGCACACAGCCCAGCTTGGAGCGAACGACCTACACCGAACTGAGATACCTACAGCGTGAGCT
ATGAGAAAGCGCCACGCTTCCCGAAGGGAGAAAGGCGGACAGGTATCCGGTAAGCGGCAGGGTCGGAACA
GGAGAGCGCACGAGGGAGCTTCCAGGGGGAAACGCCTGGTATCTTTATAGTCCTGTCGGGTTTCGCCACC
TCTGACTTGAGCGTCGATTTTTGTGATGCTCGTCAGGGGGGCGGAGCCTATGGAAAAACGCCAGCAACGC
GGCCTTTTTACGGTTCCTGGCCTTTTGCTGGCCTTTTGCTCACATGTTCTTTCCTGCGTTATCCCCTGAT
TCTGTGGATAACCGTATTACCGCCTTTGAGTGAGCTGATACCGCTCGCCGCAGCCGAACGACCGAGCGCA
GCGAGTCAGTGAGCGAGGAAGCGGAAGAGCGCCCAATACGCAAACCGCCTCTCCCCGCGCGTTGGCCGAT
TCATTAATGCAGCTGGCACGACAGGTTTCCCGACTGGAAAGCGGGCAGTGAGCGCAACGCAATTAATGTG
AGTTAGCTCACTCATTAGGCACCCCAGGCTTTACACTTTATGCTTCCGGCTCGTATGTTGTGTGGAATTG
TGAGCGGATAACAATTTCACACAGGAAACAGCTATGACCATGATTACGCCAAGCGCGCAATTAACCCTCA
CTAAAGGGAACAAAAGCTGGAGCTGCAAGCTTAATGTAGTCTTATGCAATACTCTTGTAGTCTTGCAACA
TGGTAACGATGAGTTAGCAACATGCCTTACAAGGAGAGAAAAAGCACCGTGCATGCCGATTGGTGGAAGT
AAGGTGGTACGATCGTGCCTTATTAGGAAGGCAACAGACGGGTCTGACATGGATTGGACGAACCACTGAA
TTGCCGCATTGCAGAGATATTGTATTTAAGTGCCTAGCTCGATACATAAACGGGTCTCTCTGGTTAGACC
AGATCTGAGCCTGGGAGCTCTCTGGCTAACTAGGGAACCCACTGCTTAAGCCTCAATAAAGCTTGCCTTG
AGTGCTTCAAGTAGTGTGTGCCCGTCTGTTGTGTGACTCTGGTAACTAGAGATCCCTCAGACCCTTTTAG
TCAGTGTGGAAAATCTCTAGCAGTGGCGCCCGAACAGGGACTTGAAAGCGAAAGGGAAACCAGAGGAGCT
CTCTCGACGCAGGACTCGGCTTGCTGAAGCGCGCACGGCAAGAGGCGAGGGGCGGCGACTGGTGAGTACG
CCAAAAATTTTGACTAGCGGAGGCTAGAAGGAGAGAGATGGGTGCGAGAGCGTCAGTATTAAGCGGGGGA
GAATTAGATCGCGATGGGAAAAAATTCGGTTAAGGCCAGGGGGAAAGAAAAAATATAAATTAAAACATAT
AGTATGGGCAAGCAGGGAGCTAGAACGATTCGCAGTTAATCCTGGCCTGTTAGAAACATCAGAAGGCTGT
AGACAAATACTGGGACAGCTACAACCATCCCTTCAGACAGGATCAGAAGAACTTAGATCATTATATAATA
CAGTAGCAACCCTCTATTGTGTGCATCAAAGGATAGAGATAAAAGACACCAAGGAAGCTTTAGACAAGAT
AGAGGAAGAGCAAAACAAAAGTAAGACCACCGCACAGCAAGCGGCCGCTGATCTTCAGACCTGGAGGAGG
AGATATGAGGGACAATTGGAGAAGTGAATTATATAAATATAAAGTAGTAAAAATTGAACCATTAGGAGTA
GCACCCACCAAGGCAAAGAGAAGAGTGGTGCAGAGAGAAAAAAGAGCAGTGGGAATAGGAGCTTTGTTCC
TTGGGTTCTTGGGAGCAGCAGGAAGCACTATGGGCGCAGCGTCAATGACGCTGACGGTACAGGCCAGACA
ATTATTGTCTGGTATAGTGCAGCAGCAGAACAATTTGCTGAGGGCTATTGAGGCGCAACAGCATCTGTTG
CAACTCACAGTCTGGGGCATCAAGCAGCTCCAGGCAAGAATCCTGGCTGTGGAAAGATACCTAAAGGATC
AACAGCTCCTGGGGATTTGGGGTTGCTCTGGAAAACTCATTTGCACCACTGCTGTGCCTTGGAATGCTAG
TTGGAGTAATAAATCTCTGGAACAGATTTGGAATCACACGACCTGGATGGAGTGGGACAGAGAAATTAAC
AATTACACAAGCTTAATACACTCCTTAATTGAAGAATCGCAAAACCAGCAAGAAAAGAATGAACAAGAAT
TATTGGAATTAGATAAATGGGCAAGTTTGTGGAATTGGTTTAACATAACAAATTGGCTGTGGTATATAAA
ATTATTCATAATGATAGTAGGAGGCTTGGTAGGTTTAAGAATAGTTTTTGCTGTACTTTCTATAGTGAAT
AGAGTTAGGCAGGGATATTCACCATTATCGTTTCAGACCCACCTCCCAACCCCGAGGGGACCCAGAGAGG
GCCTATTTCCCATGATTCCTTCATATTTGCATATACGATACAAGGCTGTTAGAGAGATAATTAGAATTAA
TTTGACTGTAAACACAAAGATATTAGTACAAAATACGTGACGTAGAAAGTAATAATTTCTTGGGTAGTTT
GCAGTTTTAAAATTATGTTTTAAAATGGACTATCATATGCTTACCGTAACTTGAAAGTATTTCGATTTCT
TGGCTTTATATATCTTGTGGAAAGGACGAAACACCGACTGGGGCATTGATTGCATCGTTTTAGAGCTAGA
AATAGCAAGTTAAAATAAGGCTAGTCCGTTATCAACTTGAAAAAGTGGCACCGAGTCGGTGCTTTTTTAA
GCTTGGCGTAACTAGATCTTGAGACAAATGGCAGTATTCATCCACAATTTTAAAAGAAAAGGGGGGATTG
GGGGGTACAGTGCAGGGGAAAGAATAGTAGACATAATAGCAACAGACATACAAACTAAAGAATTACAAAA
ACAAATTACAAAAATTCAAAATTTTCGGGTTTATTACAGGGACAGCAGAGATCCACTTTGGCGCCGGCTC
GAGGGGG
Features (pLannotate 1.2.2; 29 found; start..end, strand, type, name):
     14..80      +  CDS            small t antigen (fragment): SV40 (simian virus 40) small t antigen
    106..317     +  promoter       EF-1α core promoter: core promoter for human elongation factor EF-1α
    318..1256    +  intron         EF-1α intron A: intron upstream of the start codon of human EF-1α
   1278..1877    +  CDS            PuroR (fragment): puromycin N-acetyltransferase; pac from Streptomyces; confers resistance to puromycin
   1893..2481    +  misc_feature   WPRE: woodchuck hepatitis virus posttranscriptional regulatory element
   2532..2551    +  misc_feature   cPPT/CTS (fragment): central polypurine tract and central termination sequence of HIV-1
   2553..2786    +  LTR            3' LTR (ΔU3): self-inactivating 3' long terminal repeat (LTR) from HIV-1
   2864..2985    +  polyA_signal   SV40 poly(A) signal: SV40 polyadenylation signal
   3025..3160    +  rep_origin     SV40 ori: SV40 origin of replication
   3181..3199    -  promoter       T7 promoter: promoter for bacteriophage T7 RNA polymerase
   3207..3362    +  CDS            lacZα (fragment): LacZα fragment of β-galactosidase; lacZ fragment
   3367..3795    +  rep_origin     f1 ori (sequence partly withheld): f1 bacteriophage origin of replication; arrow indicates direction of (+) strand synthesis
   3848..3952    +  promoter       AmpR promoter: bla
   3953..4813    +  CDS            AmpR: β-lactamase; bla; confers resistance to ampicillin, carbenicillin, and related antibiotics
   4984..5572    +  rep_origin     ori: high-copy-number ColE1/pMB1/pBR322/pUC origin of replication
   5755..5847    +  CDS            lacI (fragment): lac repressor; lacI; The lac repressor binds to the lac operator to inhibit transcription in E. coli. This inhibition can be relieved by adding lactose or isopropyl-β-D-thiogalactopyranoside (IPTG).
   5860..5881    +  protein_bind   CAP binding site: CAP binding activates transcription in the presence of cAMP. E. coli catabolite activator protein
   5896..5926    +  promoter       lac promoter: promoter for the E. coli lac operon
   5934..5950    +  protein_bind   lac operator: The lac repressor binds to the lac operator to inhibit transcription in E. coli. This inhibition can be relieved by adding lactose or isopropyl-β-D-thiogalactopyranoside (IPTG). lac repressor encoded by lacI
   5995..6013    +  promoter       T3 promoter: promoter for bacteriophage T3 RNA polymerase
   6041..6267    +  promoter       RSV promoter: Rous sarcoma virus enhancer/promoter
   6268..6448    +  LTR            5' LTR (truncated): truncated 5' long terminal repeat (LTR) from HIV-1
   6495..6620    +  misc_feature   HIV-1 Ψ: packaging signal of human immunodeficiency virus type 1
   6604..6967    +  CDS            HIV-1 gag (fragment): gag protein from human immunodeficiency virus 1; gag
   7113..7346    +  misc_feature   RRE: The Rev response element (RRE) of HIV-1 allows for Rev-dependent mRNA export from the nucleus to the cytoplasm.
   7723..7749    +  CDS            Rev (fragment): human immunodeficiency virus 1 (HIV-1) Rev protein; rev; enhances nuclear export of unspliced and incompletely spliced viral mRNAs
   7753..7993    +  promoter       U6 promoter: RNA polymerase III promoter for human U6 snRNA
   8023..8098    +  misc_RNA       gRNA scaffold: guide RNA scaffold for the Streptococcus pyogenes CRISPR/Cas9 system
   8154..8271    +  misc_feature   cPPT/CTS: central polypurine tract and central termination sequence of HIV-1
