[The description below was written by a language model from this plasmid's Addgene catalogue record and pLannotate feature annotations shown in this document.]
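Description:
CCL2 gRNA (BRDN0001145563) is a third-generation lentiviral CRISPR guide plasmid built on the lentiGuide-Puro backbone and designed to deliver a single guide RNA against human CCL2 (also known as MCP-1), with the guide designed against the CCL2 reference mRNA. It is propagated in E. coli as a high-copy plasmid through a ColE1/pUC-type origin and selected with ampicillin via the β-lactamase gene. An f1 origin, an SV40 origin and remnants of lac and T7/T3 promoter elements are also annotated in the backbone.

The lentiviral transfer cassette begins with an RSV promoter fused to a truncated HIV-1 5' LTR, which makes genomic RNA production Tat-independent. This is followed by the Ψ packaging signal with a partial gag segment, the Rev response element for Rev-dependent nuclear export, and a central polypurine tract that aids nuclear import. A human U6 RNA polymerase III promoter drives the CCL2-targeting spacer joined to the Streptococcus pyogenes Cas9 gRNA scaffold. Downstream, the EF-1α core promoter with its first intron expresses puromycin N-acetyltransferase for selection of transduced mammalian cells. A WPRE enhances transcript expression, and the cassette ends in a self-inactivating ΔU3 3' LTR followed by an SV40 polyadenylation signal.

The plasmid does not encode Cas9, so it is intended for use alongside a separate Cas9 lentivector or in cells already expressing Cas9, typically to disrupt CCL2. The depositor comments associate it with a human kinome gRNA collection made using optimized sgRNA design rules.
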