Addgene plasmid #77866: CCL2 gRNA (BRDN0001145563)
Purpose: 3rd generation lentiviral gRNA plasmid targeting human CCL2
Depositing lab: John Doench & David Root. Depositing organization: Broad Institute. Publication: Optimized sgRNA design to maximize activity and minimize off-target effects of CRISPR-Cas9. Doench JG, Fusi N, Sullender M, Hegde M, Vaimberg EW, Donovan KF, Smith I, Tothova Z, Wilen C, Orchard R, Virgin HW, Listgarten J, Root DE. Nat Biotechnol. 2016 Jan 18. doi: 10.1038/nbt.3437. PubMed 26780180.
Backbone
  Vector backbone: lentiGuide-Puro
  Backbone manufacturer: Zhang Lab (Addgene plasmid # 52963)
  Vector type: Mammalian Expression, Lentiviral, CRISPR
  Selectable markers: Puromycin
Growth in bacteria
  Bacterial resistance: Ampicillin, 100 μg/mL
  Growth temperature: 37°C
  Growth strain: DH5alpha
  Copy number: High Copy
Gene/Insert
  Gene/Insert name: CCL2 gRNA
  gRNA/shRNA sequence: ACTGGGGCATTGATTGCATC
  Species: H. sapiens (human)
  GenBank ID: NM_002982.3
  Entrez Gene: CCL2 (a.k.a. GDCF-2, HC11, HSMCR30, MCAF, MCP-1, MCP1, SCYA2, SMC-CF)
  Promoter: hU6
  Cloning method: Unknown
  Sequencing primers: 5′ U6-F; 3′ pS2-R
Terms and licenses: Academic/Nonprofit Terms; Industry Terms: Not Available to Industry
Depositor comments: The gRNA was designed to target the following Genbank reference sequence(s): NM_002982.3. Note that this plasmid does NOT contain Cas9. It should be used in conjunction with lentiCas9-Blast (Addgene #52962) or otherwise with cell lines already expressing Cas9. Browse the full kinome gRNA library at http://www.addgene.org/pooled-library/broadgpp-human-kinome/ or visit http://www.broadinstitute.org/rnai/public/ for detailed protocols and information.
How to cite: CCL2 gRNA (BRDN0001145563) was a gift from John Doench & David Root (Addgene plasmid # 77866 ; http://n2t.net/addgene:77866 ; RRID:Addgene_77866)
