>Addgene plasmid #77866 | CCL2 gRNA (BRDN0001145563) | depositor partial sequence | sequence record 145326 | Target Sequence
ACTGGGGCATTGATTGCATC
