>Addgene plasmid #77866 | CCL2 gRNA (BRDN0001145563) | addgene partial sequence | sequence record 188549 | hU6-F
GTAGAAAGTAATAATTTCTTGGGTAGTTTGCAGTTTTAAAATTATGTTTTAAAATGGACTATCATATGCT
TACCGTAACTTGAAAGTATTTCGATTTCTTGGCTTTATATATCTTGTGGAAAGGACGAAACACCGACTGG
GGCATTGATTGCATCGTTTTAGAGCTAGAAATAGCAAGTTAAAATAAGGCTAGTCCGTTATCAACTTGAA
AAAGTGGCACCGAGTCGGTGCTTTTTTAAGCTTGGCGTAACTAGATCTTGAGACAAATGGCAGTATTCAT
CCACAATTTTAAAAGAAAAGGGGGGATTGGGGGGTACAGTGCAGGGGAAAGAATAGTAGACATAATAGCA
ACAGACATACAAACTAAAGAATTACAAAAACAAATTACAAAAATTCAAAATTTTCGGGTTTATTACAGGG
ACAGCAGAGATCCACTTTGGCGCCGGCTCGAGGGGGCCCGGGTGCAAAGATGGATAAAGTTTTAAACAGA
GAGGAATCTTTGCAGCTAATGGACCTTCTAGGTCTTGAAAGGAGTGGGAATTGGCTCCGGTGCCCGTCAG
TGGGCAGAGC
